Addgene plasmid #225095: pRR5
Purpose: (Empty Backbone) parental riboswitch reporter vector for regulation of the gfpUV fluorescent protein
Depositing lab: Robert Batey. Depositing organization: University of Colorado, Boulder. Publication: Requirements for efficient ligand-gated co-transcriptional switching in designed variants of the B. subtilis pbuE adenine-responsive riboswitch in E. coli. Drogalis LK, Batey RT. PLoS One. 2020 Dec 1;15(12):e0243155. doi: 10.1371/journal.pone.0243155. eCollection 2020. PubMed 33259551.
Backbone
  Vector backbone: pBR322
  Backbone size (bp): 4000
  Modifications to backbone: insertion of constitutive promoter and gfpUV reporter gene
  Vector type: Bacterial Expression, Synthetic Biology
  Promoter: synthetic
Growth in bacteria
  Bacterial resistance: Ampicillin, 100 μg/mL
  Growth temperature: 37°C
  Growth strain: DH5alpha
  Copy number: Low Copy
Gene/Insert
  Cloning method: Restriction Enzyme
  Sequencing primers: 5′ GCGCTAGCCACAGCTAACAC; 3′ GTGTTGGCCATGGAACAGGTAGTTTTCCAG
Terms and licenses: Academic/Nonprofit Terms; Industry Terms: Not Available to Industry
How to cite: pRR5 was a gift from Robert Batey (Addgene plasmid # 225095 ; http://n2t.net/addgene:225095 ; RRID:Addgene_225095)
