[The description below was written by a language model from this plasmid's Addgene catalogue record and pLannotate feature annotations shown in this document.]
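Description:
pRR5 is an empty parental reporter vector for testing riboswitch-mediated gene regulation in E. coli, built on a pBR322 backbone and classed as a bacterial expression and synthetic biology plasmid. It replicates from the ColE1/pMB1-type origin. The sequenced record (about 4.5 kb, somewhat larger than the nominal 4 kb backbone size listed) retains a complete rop gene and the bom mobility region. This fits the catalogue's low-copy designation, since Rop restrains copy number. Selection is by ampicillin through the bla gene (AmpR, β-lactamase) under its native promoter. The annotation also picks up short duplicated fragments of rop and bom and a predicted E. coli open reading frame, which appear to be backbone remnants rather than functional payload.

The backbone was modified by inserting a constitutive synthetic promoter and the gfpUV reporter gene, which encodes a GFP variant optimized for excitation by UV light. The promoter itself is not annotated in the feature table. A fragment of the pUC18/19 multiple cloning site lies immediately upstream of the GFPuv coding sequence, which is a plausible position for restriction cloning of a riboswitch into the 5′ leader, although the record does not name the cloning sites. A 5S rRNA segment and the rrnB T1 and T2 terminators lie upstream of this region, where they could insulate the reporter cassette from read-through transcription. With a riboswitch inserted, ligand-dependent control of transcription or translation is read out as a change in GFPuv fluorescence. The associated work used this system to study co-transcriptional switching in designed variants of the Bacillus subtilis pbuE adenine-responsive riboswitch in E. coli.
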