Features (pLannotate 1.2.2; 13 found; start..end, strand, type, name):
     13..128     +  ncRNA          5S rRNA: Accession: RF00001 - 5S ribosomal RNA
    132..218     +  terminator     rrnB T1 terminator: Escherichia coli rrnB; transcription terminator T1 from the E. coli rrnB gene
    310..337     +  terminator     rrnB T2 terminator: transcription terminator T2 from the E. coli rrnB gene
    499..544     -  misc_feature   MCS (fragment): pUC18/19 multiple cloning site
    554..1270    +  CDS            GFPuv: GFP variant optimized for excitation by UV light
   1363..1398    +  CDS            rop (fragment): Rop protein, which maintains plasmids at low copy number; rop
   1500..1599    +  misc_feature   bom (fragment): basis of mobility region from pBR322
   1697..1801    +  promoter       AmpR promoter: bla
   1802..2662    +  CDS            AmpR: β-lactamase; bla; confers resistance to ampicillin, carbenicillin, and related antibiotics
   2833..3421    +  rep_origin     ori: high-copy-number ColE1/pMB1/pBR322/pUC origin of replication
   3607..3747    -  misc_feature   bom: basis of mobility region from pBR322
   3849..4040    -  CDS            rop: Rop protein, which maintains plasmids at low copy number; rop
   4057..4437    +  CDS            YPB1_ECOLX: Protein predicted: Swiss-Prot protein existence level 4. From Escherichia coli.
>Addgene plasmid #225095 | pRR5 | addgene full sequence | sequence record 452217 | Addgene NGS Result
ATGCGCATTGTTGCCTGGCGGCAGTAGCGCGGTGGTCCCACCTGACCCCATGCCGAACTCAGAAGCGAAA
CGCCGTAGCGCCGATGGTAGTGTGGGGTCTCCCCATGCGAGAGTAGGGAACTGCCAGGCATCAAATAAAA
CGAAAGGCTCAGTCGAAAGACTGGGCCTTTCGTTTTATCTGTTGTTTGTCGGTGAACGCTCTCCTGAGTA
GGACAAATCCGCCGGGAGCGGATTTGAACGTTGCGAAGCAACGGCCCGGAGGGTGGCGGGCAGGACGCCC
GCCATAAACTGCCAGGCATCAAATTAAGCAGAAGGCCATCCTGACGGATGGCCTTTTTGCGCTAGCCACA
GCTAACACCACGTCGTCCCTATCTGCTGCCCTAGGTCTATGAGTGGTTGCTGGATAACTTTACGGGCATG
CATAAGGCTCGTATAATATATTCAGGGAGACCACAACGGTTTCCCAAGAAGGAGATATACCATGCTGATG
ATTACGCCAAGCTTGCATGCCTGCAGGTCGACTCTAGAGGATCCCCGGGTACCGGTAGAAAAAATGAGTA
AAGGAGAAGAACTTTTCACTGGAGTTGTCCCAATTCTTGTTGAATTAGATGGTGATGTTAATGGGCACAA
ATTTTCTGTCAGTGGAGAGGGTGAAGGTGATGCAACATACGGAAAACTTACCCTTAAATTTATTTGCACT
ACTGGAAAACTACCTGTTCCATGGCCAACACTTGTCACTACTTTCTCTTATGGTGTTCAATGCTTTTCCC
GTTATCCGGATCATATGAAACGGCATGACTTTTTCAAGAGTGCCATGCCCGAAGGTTATGTACAGGAACG
CACTATATCTTTCAAAGATGACGGGAACTACAAGACGCGTGCTGAAGTCAAGTTTGAAGGTGATACCCTT
GTTAATCGTATCGAGTTAAAAGGTATTGATTTTAAAGAAGATGGAAACATTCTCGGACACAAACTCGAGT
ACAACTATAACTCACACAATGTATACATCACGGCAGACAAACAAAAGAATGGAATCAAAGCTAACTTCAA
AATTCGCCACAACATTGAAGATGGATCCGTTCAACTAGCAGACCATTATCAACAAAATACTCCAATTGGC
GATGGCCCTGTCCTTTTACCAGACAACCATTACCTGTCGACACAATCTGCCCTTTCGAAAGATCCCAACG
AAAAGCGTGACCACATGGTCCTTCTTGAGTTTGTAACTGCTGCTGGGATTACACATGGCATGGATGAGCT
CTACAAATAATGAATTCCAACTGAGCGCCGGTCGCTACCATTACCAACTTGTCTGGTGTCAAAAATAATA
GGCCTACTAGTCGGCCGTACGGGCCCTTTCGTCTCGCGCGTTTCGGTGATGACGGTGAAAACCTCTGACA
CATGCAGCTCCCGGAGACGGTCACAGCTTGTCTGTAAGCGGATGCCGGGAGCAGACAAGCCCGTCAGGGC
GCGTCAGCGGGTGTTGGCGGGTGTCGGGGCTGGCTTAACTATGCGGCATCAGAGCAGATTGTACTGAGAG
TGCACCATATGCGGTGTGAAATACCGCACAGATGCGTAAGGAGAAAATACCGCATCAGGCGGCCTTAAGG
GCCTCGTGATACGCCTATTTTTATAGGTTAATGTCATGATAATAATGGTTTCTTAGACGTCAGGTGGCAC
TTTTCGGGGAAATGTGCGCGGAACCCCTATTTGTTTATTTTTCTAAATACATTCAAATATGTATCCGCTC
ATGAGACAATAACCCTGATAAATGCTTCAATAATATTGAAAAAGGAAGAGTATGAGTATTCAACATTTCC
GTGTCGCCCTTATTCCCTTTTTTGCGGCATTTTGCCTTCCTGTTTTTGCTCACCCAGAAACGCTGGTGAA
AGTAAAAGATGCTGAAGATCAGTTGGGTGCACGAGTGGGTTACATCGAACTGGATCTCAACAGCGGTAAG
ATCCTTGAGAGTTTTCGCCCCGAAGAACGTTTTCCAATGATGAGCACTTTTAAAGTTCTGCTATGTGGCG
CGGTATTATCCCGTGTTGACGCCGGGCAAGAGCAACTCGGTCGCCGCATACACTATTCTCAGAATGACTT
GGTTGAGTACTCACCAGTCACAGAAAAGCATCTTACGGATGGCATGACAGTAAGAGAATTATGCAGTGCT
GCCATAACCATGAGTGATAACACTGCGGCCAACTTACTTCTGACAACGATCGGAGGACCGAAGGAGCTAA
CCGCTTTTTTGCACAACATGGGGGATCATGTAACTCGCCTTGATCGTTGGGAACCGGAGCTGAATGAAGC
CATACCAAACGACGAGCGTGACACCACGATGCCTGCAGCAATGGCAACAACGTTGCGCAAACTATTAACT
GGCGAACTACTTACTCTAGCTTCCCGGCAACAATTAATAGACTGGATGGAGGCGGATAAAGTTGCAGGAC
CACTTCTGCGCTCGGCCCTTCCGGCTGGCTGGTTTATTGCTGATAAATCTGGAGCCGGTGAGCGTGGGTC
TCGCGGTATCATTGCAGCACTGGGGCCAGATGGTAAGCCCTCCCGTATCGTAGTTATCTACACGACGGGG
AGTCAGGCAACTATGGATGAACGAAATAGACAGATCGCTGAGATAGGTGCCTCACTGATTAAGCATTGGT
AACTGTCAGACCAAGTTTACTCATATATACTTTAGATTGATTTAAAACTTCATTTTTAATTTAAAAGGAT
CTAGGTGAAGATCCTTTTTGATAATCTCATGACCAAAATCCCTTAACGTGAGTTTTCGTTCCACTGAGCG
TCAGACCCCGTAGAAAAGATCAAAGGATCTTCTTGAGATCCTTTTTTTCTGCGCGTAATCTGCTGCTTGC
AAACAAAAAAACCACCGCTACCAGCGGTGGTTTGTTTGCCGGATCAAGAGCTACCAACTCTTTTTCCGAA
GGTAACTGGCTTCAGCAGAGCGCAGATACCAAATACTGTCCTTCTAGTGTAGCCGTAGTTAGGCCACCAC
TTCAAGAACTCTGTAGCACCGCCTACATACCTCGCTCTGCTAATCCTGTTACCAGTGGCTGCTGCCAGTG
GCGATAAGTCGTGTCTTACCGGGTTGGACTCAAGACGATAGTTACCGGATAAGGCGCAGCGGTCGGGCTG
AACGGGGGGTTCGTGCACACAGCCCAGCTTGGAGCGAACGACCTACACCGAACTGAGATACCTACAGCGT
GAGCTATGAGAAAGCGCCACGCTTCCCGAAGGGAGAAAGGCGGACAGGTATCCGGTAAGCGGCAGGGTCG
GAACAGGAGAGCGCACGAGGGAGCTTCCAGGGGGAAACGCCTGGTATCTTTATAGTCCTGTCGGGTTTCG
CCACCTCTGACTTGAGCGTCGATTTTTGTGATGCTCGTCAGGGGGGCGGAGCCTATGGAAAAACGCCAGC
AACGCGGCCTTTTTACGGTTCCTGGCCTTTTGCTGGCCTTTTGCTCACATGTTCTTTCCTGCGTTATCCC
CTGATTCTGTGGATAACCGTATTACCGCCTTTGAGTGAGCTGATACCGCTCGCCGCAGCCGAACGACCGA
GCGCAGCGAGTCAGTGAGCGAGGAAGCGGAAGAGCGCCTGATGCGGTATTTTCTCCTTACGCATCTGTGC
GGTATTTCACACCGCATATGGTGCACTCTCAGTACAATCTGCTCTGATGCCGCATAGTTAAGCCAGTATA
CACTCCGCTATCGCTACGTGACTGGGTCATGGCTGCGCCCCGACACCCGCCAACACCCGCTGACGCGCCC
TGACGGGCTTGTCTGCTCCCGGCATCCGCTTACAGACAAGCTGTGACCGTCTCCGGGAGCTGCATGTGTC
AGAGGTTTTCACCGTCATCACCGAAACGCGCGAGGCAGCTGCGGTAAAGCTCATCAGCGTGGTCGTGAAG
CGATTCACAGATGTCTGCCTGTTCATCCGCGTCCAGCTCGTTGAGTTTCTCCAGAAGCGTTAATGTCTGG
CTTCTGATAAAGCGGGCCATGTTAAGGGCGGTTTTTTCCTGTTTGGTCACTGATGCCTCCGTGTAAGGGG
GATTTCTGTTCATGGGGGTAATGATACCGATGAAACGAGAGAGGATGCTCACGATACGGGTTACTGATGA
TGAACATGCCCGGTTACTGGAACGTTGTGAGGGTAAACAACTGGCGGTATGGATGCGGCGGGACCAGAGA
AAAATCACTCAGGGTCAATGCCAGCGCTTCGTTAATACAGATGTAGGTGTTCCACAGGGTAGCCAGCAGC
ATCCTGCGATGCAGATCCGGAACATAATGGTGCAGGGCGCTGACTTCCGCGTTTCCAGACTTTACGAAAC
ACGGAAACCGAAGACCATTCATGTTGTTGCTCAGGTCGCAGACGTTTTGCAGCAGCAGTCGCTTCACGTT
CGCTCGCGTATCGGTGATTCATTCTGCTAACCAGTAAGGCAACCCCGCCAGCCTAGCCGGGTCCTCAACG
ACAGGAGCACGATCATGCGCACCCGTGGCCAGGACCCAACGCTGCCCGAGA
